Addgene plasmid #119663: pC0.074
Purpose: Level 0 part. Terminator from Cysteine synthase A gene (cysK) from E. coli.
Depositing lab: Alistair McCormick. Depositing organization: University of Edinburgh. Publication: CyanoGate: A Modular Cloning Suite for Engineering Cyanobacteria Based on the Plant MoClo Syntax. Vasudevan R, Gale GAR, Schiavon AA, Puzorjov A, Malin J, Gillespie MD, Vavitsas K, Zulkower V, Wang B, Howe CJ, Lea-Smith DJ, McCormick AJ. Plant Physiol. 2019 May;180(1):39-55. doi: 10.1104/pp.18.01401. Epub 2019 Feb 28. PubMed 30819783.
Backbone
  Vector backbone: pICH41276
  Backbone size w/o insert (bp): 2247
  Vector type: Synthetic Biology
Growth in bacteria
  Bacterial resistance: Spectinomycin, 50 μg/mL
  Growth temperature: 37°C
  Growth strain: DH5alpha
  Copy number: High Copy
Gene/Insert
  Gene/Insert name: ECK120048902
  Insert size (bp): 36
  Cloning method: Restriction Enzyme; 5′ cloning site BpiI (destroyed during cloning); 3′ cloning site BpiI (destroyed during cloning)
  Sequencing primers: 5′ ttgagtgagctgataccgct; 3′ GTCTCATGAGCGGATACATATTTGAATG
Terms and licenses: Academic/Nonprofit Terms; Industry Terms: Not Available to Industry
Depositor comments: Please visit https://www.biorxiv.org/content/10.1101/426700v1 for bioRxiv preprint.
How to cite: pC0.074 was a gift from Alistair McCormick (Addgene plasmid # 119663 ; http://n2t.net/addgene:119663 ; RRID:Addgene_119663)
