[The description below was written by a language model from this plasmid's Addgene catalogue record and pLannotate feature annotations shown in this document.]
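Description:
pC0.074 is a Level 0 part plasmid from the CyanoGate modular cloning suite, a Golden Gate toolkit that extends the plant MoClo syntax to the engineering of cyanobacteria. It is built on the pICH41276 acceptor backbone (about 2.2 kb) and is a small synthetic biology storage vector rather than an expression construct. It is maintained in E. coli at high copy number through a ColE1/pUC-type origin of replication. Selection is by spectinomycin, conferred by the aadA aminoglycoside adenylyltransferase gene, which the feature table places downstream of a bla (AmpR) promoter. The short annotated fragments of an integrase, a gentamicin acetyltransferase and lacI are most plausibly non-functional remnants of the resistance cassette's origin and of the backbone's former cloning region. None of them is a working gene.

The payload is a 36 bp insert designated ECK120048902, the transcriptional terminator of the E. coli cysteine synthase A gene (cysK). It was inserted using the type IIS enzyme BpiI, and both BpiI sites were destroyed in the process, as is usual for MoClo Level 0 domestication. The automated annotation does not detect the terminator as a feature, which is unsurprising given its size, so its exact position in the 2,289 nt sequence is not shown in the table.

As a standardised terminator part, the plasmid is intended to be combined with promoter, coding sequence and other Level 0 modules in a one-pot type IIS assembly to build Level 1 transcription units. These units can then be stacked into multigene constructs for use in cyanobacteria. The record does not state the flanking fusion overhangs or any measured termination efficiency.
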