Features (pLannotate 1.2.2; 6 found; start..end, strand, type, name):
    110..214     +  promoter       AmpR promoter: bla
    205..285     -  CDS            int (fragment): INT2_ECOLX - Protein inferred from homology: Swiss-Prot protein existence level 3. Putative integrase believed to be involved in the insertion of antibiotic resistance genes into plasmids and transposons. From Escherichia coli.
    373..429     +  CDS            GmR (fragment): gentamycin acetyltransferase; aacC1; confers resistance to gentamycin
    436..1224    +  CDS            aadA: S3AD_ECOLX - Experimental evidence at protein level: Swiss-Prot protein existence level 1. Mediates bacterial resistance to the antibiotics streptomycin and spectinomycin. From Escherichia coli.
   1398..1986    +  rep_origin     ori: high-copy-number ColE1/pMB1/pBR322/pUC origin of replication
   2169..2218    +  CDS            lacI (fragment): lac repressor; lacI; The lac repressor binds to the lac operator to inhibit transcription in E. coli. This inhibition can be relieved by adding lactose or isopropyl-β-D-thiogalactopyranoside (IPTG).
>Addgene plasmid #119663 | pC0.074 | addgene full sequence | sequence record 237517 | Addgene NGS Result
GTGGCTCTTCAGTGGACGAAAGGGCCTCGTGATACGCCTATTTTTATAGGTTAATGTCATGATAATAATG
GTTTCTTAGACGTCAGGTGGCACTTTTCGGGGAAATGTGCGCGGAACCCCTATTTGTTTATTTTTCTAAA
TACATTCAAATATGTATCCGCTCATGAGACAATAACCCTGATAAATGCTTCAATAATATTGAAAAAGGAA
GAGTATGCGCTCACGCAACTGGTCCAGAACCTTGACCGAACGCAGCGGTGGTAACGGCGCAGTGGCGGTT
TTCATGGCTTGTTATGACTGTTTTTTTTTGGGGTACAGTCTATGCCTCGGGCATCCAAGCAGCAAGCGCG
TTACGCCGTGGGTCGATGTTTGATGTTATGGAGCAGCAACGATGTTACGCAGCAGGGCAGTCGCCCTAAA
ACAAAGTTAAACATCATGAGGGAAGCGGTGATCGCCGAAGTATCGACTCAACTATCAGAGGTAGTTGGCG
TCATCGAGCGCCATCTCGAACCGACGTTGCTGGCCGTACATTTGTACGGCTCCGCAGTGGATGGCGGCCT
GAAGCCACACAGCGATATTGATTTGCTGGTTACGGTGACCGTAAGGCTTGATGAAACAACGCGGCGAGCT
TTGATCAACGACCTTTTGGAAACTTCGGCTTCCCCTGGAGAGAGCGAGATTCTCCGCGCTGTAGAAGTCA
CCATTGTTGTGCACGACGACATCATTCCGTGGCGTTATCCAGCTAAGCGCGAACTGCAATTTGGAGAATG
GCAGCGCAATGACATTCTTGCAGGTATCTTCGAGCCAGCCACGATCGACATTGATCTGGCTATCTTGCTG
ACAAAAGCAAGAGAACATAGCGTTGCCTTGGTAGGTCCAGCGGCGGAGGAACTCTTTGATCCGGTTCCTG
AACAGGATCTATTTGAGGCGCTAAATGAAACCTTAACGCTATGGAACTCGCCGCCCGACTGGGCTGGCGA
TGAGCGAAATGTAGTGCTTACGTTGTCCCGCATTTGGTACAGCGCAGTAACCGGCAAAATCGCGCCGAAG
GATGTCGCTGCCGACTGGGCAATGGAGCGCCTGCCGGCCCAGTATCAGCCCGTCATACTTGAAGCTAGAC
AGGCTTATCTTGGACAAGAAGAAGATCGCTTGGCCTCGCGCGCAGATCAGTTGGAAGAATTTGTCCATTA
CGTAAAAGGCGAGATCACCAAGGTAGTCGGCAAATAACTGTCAGACCAAGTTTACTCATATATACTTTAG
ATTGATTTAAAACTTCATTTTTAATTTAAAAGGATCTAGGTGAAGATCCTTTTTGATAATCTCATGACCA
AAATCCCTTAACGTGAGTTTTCGTTCCACTGAGCGTCAGACCCCGTAGAAAAGATCAAAGGATCTTCTTG
AGATCCTTTTTTTCTGCGCGTAATCTGCTGCTTGCAAACAAAAAAACCACCGCTACCAGCGGTGGTTTGT
TTGCCGGATCAAGAGCTACCAACTCTTTTTCCGAAGGTAACTGGCTTCAGCAGAGCGCAGATACCAAATA
CTGTTCTTCTAGTGTAGCCGTAGTTAGGCCACCACTTCAAGAACTCTGTAGCACCGCCTACATACCTCGC
TCTGCTAATCCTGTTACCAGTGGCTGCTGCCAGTGGCGATAAGTCGTGTCTTACCGGGTTGGACTCAAGA
CGATAGTTACCGGATAAGGCGCAGCGGTCGGGCTGAACGGGGGGTTCGTGCACACAGCCCAGCTTGGAGC
GAACGACCTACACCGAACTGAGATACCTACAGCGTGAGCTATGAGAAAGCGCCACGCTTCCCGAAGGGAG
AAAGGCGGACAGGTATCCGGTAAGCGGCAGGGTCGGAACAGGAGAGCGCACGAGGGAGCTTCCAGGGGGA
AACGCCTGGTATCTTTATAGTCCTGTCGGGTTTCGCCACCTCTGACTTGAGCGTCGATTTTTGTGATGCT
CGTCAGGGGGGCGGAGCCTATGGAAAAACGCCAGCAACGCGGCCTTTTTACGGTTCCTGGCCTTTTGCTG
GCCTTTTGCTCACATGTTCTTTCCTGCGTTATCCCCTGATTCTGTGGATAACCGTATTACCGCCTTTGAG
TGAGCTGATACCGCTCGCCGCAGCCGAACGACCGAGCGCAGCGAGTCAGTGAGCGAGGAAGCGGAAGAGC
GCCCAATACGCAAACCGCCTCTCCCCGCGCGTTGGCCGATTCATTAATCACTCTGTGGTCTCAGCTTGCG
TAAAAAAGCACCTTTTTAGGTGCTTTTTTGTGGCGCTTGAGACCACGAA
