>Addgene plasmid #119663 | pC0.074 | depositor partial sequence | sequence record 226218 | insert
GCGTAAAAAAGCACCTTTTTAGGTGCTTTTTTGTGG
